>Addgene plasmid #48970 | pET21 Catalytic Domain of MALT1 | depositor partial sequence | sequence record 71668 | coding region T7 Forward and Reverse
ATGGCTAGCGAATTCGATAATAAAGAGCAAACAACTGACCAGCCTTTGGCGAAGGACAAGGTTGCCCTTT
TGATAGGAAATATGAATTACCGGGAGCACCCCAAGCTCAAAGCTCCTTTGGTGGATGTGTACGAATTGAC
TAACTTACTGAGACAGCTGGACTTCAAAGTGGTTTCACTGTTGGATCTTACTGAATATGAGATGCGTAAT
GCTGTGGATGAGTTTTTACTCCTTTTAGACAAGGGAGTATATGGGTTATTATATTATGCAGGACATGGTT
ACGAAAATTTTGGGAACAGCTTCATGGTCCCCGTTGATGCTCCAAATCCATATAGGTCTGAAAACTGTCT
GTGTGTACAAAATATACTGAAATTGATGCAAGAAAAAGAAACTGGACTTAATGTGTTCTTATTGGATATG
TGTAGGAAAAGAAATGACTACGATGATACCATTCCAATCTTGGATGCACTAAAAGTCACCGCCAATATTG
TGTTTGGATATGCCACGTGTCAAGGAGCAGAAGCTTTTGAAATCCAGCATTCTGGATTGGCAAATGGAAT
CTTTATGAAATTTTTAAAAGACAGATTATTAGAAGATAAGAAAATCACTGTGTTACTGGATGAAGTTGCA
GAAGATATGGGTAAGTGTCACCTTACCAAAGGCAAACAGGCTCTAGAGATTCGAAGTAGTTTATCTGAGA
AGAGAGCACTTACTGATCCAATACAGGGACTCGAGCACCACCACCACCACCACTGA
