>Addgene plasmid #48970 | pET21 Catalytic Domain of MALT1 | addgene partial sequence | sequence record 73020 | T7-term
TCAGCTTCCTTTCGGGCTTTGTTAGCAGCCGGATCTCAGTGGTGGTGGTGGTGGTGCTCGAGTCCCTGTA
TTGGATCAGTAAGTGCTCTCTTCTCAGATAAACTACTTCGAATCTCTAGAGCCTGTTTGCCTTTGGTAAG
GTGACACTTACCCATATCTTCTGCAACTTCATCCAGTAACACAGTGATTTTCTTATCTTCTAATAATCTG
TCTTTTAAAAATTTCATAAAGATTCCATTTGCCAATCCAGAATGCTGGATTTCAAAAGCTTCTGCTCCTT
GACACGTGGCATATCCAAACACAATATTGGCGGTGACTTTTAGTGCATCCAAGATTGGAATGGTATCATC
GTAGTCATTTCTTTTCCTACACATATCCAATAAGAACACATTAAGTCCAGTTTCTTTTTCTTGCATCAAT
TTCAGTATATTTTGTACACACAGACAGTTTTCAGACCTATATGGATTTGGAGCATCAACGGGGACCATGA
AGCTGTTCCCAAAATTTTCGTAACCATGTCCTGCATAATATAATAACCCATATACTCCCTTGTCTAAAAG
GAGTAAAAACTCATCCACAGCATTACGCATCTCATATTCAGTAAGATCCAACAGTGAAACCACTTTGAAG
TCCAGCTGTCTCAGTAAGTTAGTCAATTCGTACACATCCACCAAAGGAGCTTTGAGCTTGGGGTGCTCCC
GGTAATTCATATTTCCTATCAAAAGGGCAACCTTGTCCTTCGCCAAAGGCTGGTCAGTTGTTTGCTCTTT
ATTATCGAATTCGCTAGCCATATGTATATCTCCTTCTTAAAGTTAAACAAAATTATTTCTAGAGGGGAAT
TGTTATCCGCTCACAATTCCCCTATAGTGAGTCGTATTAATTTCGCGGGATCGAGATCTCGATCCTCTAC
GCCGGACGCATCGTGGCCGGCATCACCGGCGCCACAGGTGCGGTTGCTGGCGCCTATATCGCCGACATCA
CCGATGGGGAAGATCGGGCTCGCCACTTCGGGCTCATGAGCGCTTGTTTCGGCGTGGGTATGGTGGCAGG
CCCCGTGGCCGGGGGACTGTTGGGCGCCATCTCCTTGCATGCACCATTCCTTGCGGCGGCGGTGCTCAAC
GGCCTCAACCTA
