[The description below was written by a language model from this plasmid's Addgene catalogue record.]
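Description:
pET21 Catalytic Domain of MALT1 is a bacterial expression plasmid built on the Novagen pET21b backbone and designed to produce a truncated form of the human paracaspase MALT1 in E. coli. The recorded total size is about 6.2 kb, made up of a backbone of roughly 5.4 kb and a 756 bp insert. It is maintained under ampicillin selection and is listed as low copy. The record names a standard cloning strain for propagation. No feature table is supplied, so the origin of replication and other backbone elements are not itemised here.

The insert encodes residues 329–566 of human MALT1, which the record identifies as the catalytic domain, leaving out the rest of the protein. It was cloned between EcoRI and XhoI sites, both of which remain intact. This places the coding sequence downstream of the T7 promoter and in frame with the backbone-encoded C-terminal His tag. Because transcription depends on T7 RNA polymerase, expression generally requires a host strain that supplies that polymerase, and this arrangement keeps the cloning and expression steps separate. The polyhistidine tag allows the recombinant domain to be captured by immobilised metal affinity chromatography.

The construct is intended for making recombinant MALT1 catalytic domain. The associated publication concerns the mechanism and substrate specificity of this protease, which is consistent with use of the purified protein in biochemical and enzymatic studies.
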