Addgene plasmid #48970: pET21 Catalytic Domain of MALT1
Purpose: Expresses catalytic domain of MALT1 in e.coli AA 329-566
Depositing lab: Guy Salvesen. Depositing organization: Sanford Burnham Prebys Medical Discovery Institute. Publication: Mechanism and specificity of the human paracaspase MALT1. Hachmann J, Snipas SJ, van Raam BJ, Cancino EM, Houlihan EJ, Poreba M, Kasperkiewicz P, Drag M, Salvesen GS. Biochem J. 2012 Apr 1;443(1):287-95. doi: 10.1042/BJ20120035. PubMed 22309193.
Backbone
  Vector backbone: pET21b
  Backbone manufacturer: Novagen
  Backbone size w/o insert (bp): 5443
  Total vector size (bp): 6199
  Vector type: Bacterial Expression
Growth in bacteria
  Bacterial resistance: Ampicillin, 100 μg/mL
  Growth temperature: 37°C
  Growth strain: DH5alpha
  Copy number: Low Copy
Gene/Insert
  Gene/Insert name: MALT1
  Species: H. sapiens (human)
  Insert size (bp): 756
  Mutation: Contains AA 329-566
  Entrez Gene: MALT1 (a.k.a. IMD12, MLT, MLT1, PCASP1)
  Promoter: T7
  Tag / fusion protein: His (C terminal on backbone)
  Cloning method: Restriction Enzyme; 5′ cloning site EcorI (not destroyed); 3′ cloning site XhoI (not destroyed)
  Sequencing primers: 5′ T7 Forward; 3′ T7 Reverse
Terms and licenses: Academic/Nonprofit Terms; Industry Terms: Not Available to Industry
How to cite: pET21 Catalytic Domain of MALT1 was a gift from Guy Salvesen (Addgene plasmid # 48970 ; http://n2t.net/addgene:48970 ; RRID:Addgene_48970)
